Addgene plasmid #214809: pET-28a(+)-T7-OmpA-MNaseB-6xHis
Purpose: Expression of 6xhis-tagged micrococcal nuclease B (MNaseB)
Depositing lab: Peter Sarin. Depositing organization: University of Helsinki. Publication: Purification of micrococcal nuclease for use in ribosomal profiling of high-salinity extremophiles. Gregorova P, Isada M, DiRuggiero J, Sarin LP. J Biol Chem. 2024 Nov 27;301(1):108020. doi: 10.1016/j.jbc.2024.108020. PubMed 39608714.
Backbone
  Vector backbone: pET28
  Backbone manufacturer: Novagen
  Backbone size w/o insert (bp): 5242
  Total vector size (bp): 5809
  Vector type: Bacterial Expression
Growth in bacteria
  Bacterial resistance: Kanamycin, 50 μg/mL
  Growth temperature: 37°C
  Growth strain: DH5alpha
  Copy number: Low Copy
Gene/Insert
  Gene/Insert name: OmpA-Micrococcal nuclease B (alt name: OmpA-MNaseB)
  Species: Staphylococcus aureus
  Insert size (bp): 567
  Promoter: T7 promoter
  Tag / fusion protein: 6xhis (C terminal on backbone)
  Cloning method: Restriction Enzyme; 5′ cloning site BglII (not destroyed); 3′ cloning site XhoI (not destroyed)
  Sequencing primers: 5′ TAATACGACTCACTATAGGG; 3′ GCTAGTTATTGCTCAGCGG
Terms and licenses: Academic/Nonprofit Terms; Industry Terms: Not Available to Industry
How to cite: pET-28a(+)-T7-OmpA-MNaseB-6xHis was a gift from Peter Sarin (Addgene plasmid # 214809 ; http://n2t.net/addgene:214809 ; RRID:Addgene_214809)
