[The description below was written by a language model from this plasmid's Addgene catalogue record and pLannotate feature annotations shown in this document.]
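Description:
pET-28a(+)-T7-OmpA-MNaseB-6xHis is a bacterial expression plasmid built on the Novagen pET28 backbone for producing His-tagged micrococcal nuclease B from Staphylococcus aureus in E. coli. It is maintained through a ColE1/pBR322-type origin accompanied by the bom mobility region and the rop gene, which keeps copy number low, consistent with the catalogue listing. Selection is by kanamycin via the aph(3')-Ia aminoglycoside phosphotransferase gene. An f1 phage origin is also present. The short tetracycline-resistance and AmpR-promoter fragments in the annotation appear to be non-functional pBR322-derived backbone remnants.

The expression cassette follows the standard pET arrangement: a T7 promoter immediately followed by a lac operator, the strong T7 gene 10 ribosome binding site, the coding region, and a T7 terminator. The plasmid-borne lacI gene supplies lac repressor, so transcription is held off until IPTG induction in a host that provides T7 RNA polymerase. The roughly 570 bp insert, cloned between BglII and XhoI, is recorded as an OmpA signal sequence fused to MNaseB. The feature table annotates only the nuc coding fragment, with a short unannotated stretch between the RBS and nuc that would accommodate the OmpA leader. OmpA signal peptides typically direct secretion to the periplasm, which can limit toxicity of a nuclease that cleaves both DNA and RNA, although the record does not state this rationale. A backbone-encoded C-terminal 6xHis tag (flagged as a 9xHis fragment) allows metal-affinity purification. The small "SET1" hit downstream of the tag is probably a spurious match to backbone sequence. According to the associated publication title, the purified nuclease is intended for ribosome profiling of high-salinity extremophiles.
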