Features (pLannotate 1.2.2; 19 found; start..end, strand, type, name):
     12..440     +  rep_origin     f1 ori (sequence partly withheld): f1 bacteriophage origin of replication; arrow indicates direction of (+) strand synthesis
    493..550     +  promoter       AmpR promoter (fragment): bla
    559..1374    -  CDS            KanR: aminoglycoside phosphotransferase; aph(3')-Ia; confers resistance to kanamycin in bacteria or G418 (Geneticin®) in eukaryotes
   1496..2084    +  rep_origin     ori: high-copy-number ColE1/pMB1/pBR322/pUC origin of replication
   2270..2409    -  misc_feature   bom: basis of mobility region from pBR322
   2511..2702    -  CDS            rop: Rop protein, which maintains plasmids at low copy number; rop
   2719..3099    +  CDS            YPB1_ECOLX: Protein predicted: Swiss-Prot protein existence level 4. From Escherichia coli.
   3171..3462    -  CDS            TcR (fragment): tetracycline efflux protein; tet; confers resistance to tetracycline
   3477..3498    -  protein_bind   CAP binding site: CAP binding activates transcription in the presence of cAMP. E. coli catabolite activator protein
   3511..4593    -  CDS            lacI: lac repressor; lacI; The lac repressor binds to the lac operator to inhibit transcription in E. coli. This inhibition can be relieved by adding lactose or isopropyl-β-D-thiogalactopyranoside (IPTG).
   4594..4671    -  promoter       lacI promoter: lacI
   4679..4958    -  CDS            TcR (fragment): tetracycline efflux protein; tet; confers resistance to tetracycline
   4980..4998    +  promoter       T7 promoter: promoter for bacteriophage T7 RNA polymerase
   4999..5023    +  protein_bind   lac operator: The lac repressor binds to the lac operator to inhibit transcription in E. coli. This inhibition can be relieved by adding lactose or isopropyl-β-D-thiogalactopyranoside (IPTG). lac repressor encoded by lacI
   5038..5060    +  RBS            RBS: efficient ribosome binding site from bacteriophage T7 gene 10 (Olins and Rangwala, 1989)
   5094..5633    +  CDS            nuc (fragment): NUC_STAAC - Experimental evidence at protein level: Swiss-Prot protein existence level 1. Enzyme that catalyzes the hydrolysis of both DNA and RNA at the 5' position of the phosphodiester bond. From Staphylococcus aureus (strain COL).
   5649..5666    +  CDS            9xHis (fragment): 9xHis affinity tag
   5676..5725    +  CDS            SET1 (fragment): solubility-enhancement tag derived from T7 phage gene 10B
   5733..5780    +  terminator     T7 terminator: transcription terminator for bacteriophage T7 RNA polymerase
>Addgene plasmid #214809 | pET-28a(+)-T7-OmpA-MNaseB-6xHis | addgene full sequence | sequence record 428992 | Addgene NGS Result
TGGCGAATGGG
[124 nt withheld, positions 12-135]
C
[91 nt withheld, positions 137-227]
A
[49 nt withheld, positions 229-277]
CCTTTGACGTTGGAGTCCACGTTCTTT
[37 nt withheld, positions 305-341]
ACCCTATCTCGGTCTATTCTTTTGATTTATAAGGGATTTTGCCGATTTCGGCCTATTGGTTAAAAAATGA
GCTGATTTAACAAAAATTTAACGCGAATTTTAACAAAATATTAACGCTTACAATTTAGGTGGCACTTTTC
GGGGAAATGTGCGCGGAACCCCTATTTGTTTATTTTTCTAAATACATTCAAATATGTATCCGCTCATGAA
TTAATTCTTAGAAAAACTCATCGAGCATCAAATGAAACTGCAATTTATTCATATCAGGATTATCAATACC
ATATTTTTGAAAAAGCCGTTTCTGTAATGAAGGAGAAAACTCACCGAGGCAGTTCCATAGGATGGCAAGA
TCCTGGTATCGGTCTGCGATTCCGACTCGTCCAACATCAATACAACCTATTAATTTCCCCTCGTCAAAAA
TAAGGTTATCAAGTGAGAAATCACCATGAGTGACGACTGAATCCGGTGAGAATGGCAAAAGTTTATGCAT
TTCTTTCCAGACTTGTTCAACAGGCCAGCCATTACGCTCGTCATCAAAATCACTCGCATCAACCAAACCG
TTATTCATTCGTGATTGCGCCTGAGCGAGACGAAATACGCGATCGCTGTTAAAAGGACAATTACAAACAG
GAATCGAATGCAACCGGCGCAGGAACACTGCCAGCGCATCAACAATATTTTCACCTGAATCAGGATATTC
TTCTAATACCTGGAATGCTGTTTTCCCGGGGATCGCAGTGGTGAGTAACCATGCATCATCAGGAGTACGG
ATAAAATGCTTGATGGTCGGAAGAGGCATAAATTCCGTCAGCCAGTTTAGTCTGACCATCTCATCTGTAA
CATCATTGGCAACGCTACCTTTGCCATGTTTCAGAAACAACTCTGGCGCATCGGGCTTCCCATACAATCG
ATAGATTGTCGCACCTGATTGCCCGACATTATCGCGAGCCCATTTATACCCATATAAATCAGCATCCATG
TTGGAATTTAATCGCGGCCTAGAGCAAGACGTTTCCCGTTGAATATGGCTCATAACACCCCTTGTATTAC
TGTTTATGTAAGCAGACAGTTTTATTGTTCATGACCAAAATCCCTTAACGTGAGTTTTCGTTCCACTGAG
CGTCAGACCCCGTAGAAAAGATCAAAGGATCTTCTTGAGATCCTTTTTTTCTGCGCGTAATCTGCTGCTT
GCAAACAAAAAAACCACCGCTACCAGCGGTGGTTTGTTTGCCGGATCAAGAGCTACCAACTCTTTTTCCG
AAGGTAACTGGCTTCAGCAGAGCGCAGATACCAAATACTGTCCTTCTAGTGTAGCCGTAGTTAGGCCACC
ACTTCAAGAACTCTGTAGCACCGCCTACATACCTCGCTCTGCTAATCCTGTTACCAGTGGCTGCTGCCAG
TGGCGATAAGTCGTGTCTTACCGGGTTGGACTCAAGACGATAGTTACCGGATAAGGCGCAGCGGTCGGGC
TGAACGGGGGGTTCGTGCACACAGCCCAGCTTGGAGCGAACGACCTACACCGAACTGAGATACCTACAGC
GTGAGCTATGAGAAAGCGCCACGCTTCCCGAAGGGAGAAAGGCGGACAGGTATCCGGTAAGCGGCAGGGT
CGGAACAGGAGAGCGCACGAGGGAGCTTCCAGGGGGAAACGCCTGGTATCTTTATAGTCCTGTCGGGTTT
CGCCACCTCTGACTTGAGCGTCGATTTTTGTGATGCTCGTCAGGGGGGCGGAGCCTATGGAAAAACGCCA
GCAACGCGGCCTTTTTACGGTTCCTGGCCTTTTGCTGGCCTTTTGCTCACATGTTCTTTCCTGCGTTATC
CCCTGATTCTGTGGATAACCGTATTACCGCCTTTGAGTGAGCTGATACCGCTCGCCGCAGCCGAACGACC
GAGCGCAGCGAGTCAGTGAGCGAGGAAGCGGAAGAGCGCCTGATGCGGTATTTTCTCCTTACGCATCTGT
GCGGTATTTCACACCGCAATGGTGCACTCTCAGTACAATCTGCTCTGATGCCGCATAGTTAAGCCAGTAT
ACACTCCGCTATCGCTACGTGACTGGGTCATGGCTGCGCCCCGACACCCGCCAACACCCGCTGACGCGCC
CTGACGGGCTTGTCTGCTCCCGGCATCCGCTTACAGACAAGCTGTGACCGTCTCCGGGAGCTGCATGTGT
CAGAGGTTTTCACCGTCATCACCGAAACGCGCGAGGCAGCTGCGGTAAAGCTCATCAGCGTGGTCGTGAA
GCGATTCACAGATGTCTGCCTGTTCATCCGCGTCCAGCTCGTTGAGTTTCTCCAGAAGCGTTAATGTCTG
GCTTCTGATAAAGCGGGCCATGTTAAGGGCGGTTTTTTCCTGTTTGGTCACTGATGCCTCCGTGTAAGGG
GGATTTCTGTTCATGGGGGTAATGATACCGATGAAACGAGAGAGGATGCTCACGATACGGGTTACTGATG
ATGAACATGCCCGGTTACTGGAACGTTGTGAGGGTAAACAACTGGCGGTATGGATGCGGCGGGACCAGAG
AAAAATCACTCAGGGTCAATGCCAGCGCTTCGTTAATACAGATGTAGGTGTTCCACAGGGTAGCCAGCAG
CATCCTGCGATGCAGATCCGGAACATAATGGTGCAGGGCGCTGACTTCCGCGTTTCCAGACTTTACGAAA
CACGGAAACCGAAGACCATTCATGTTGTTGCTCAGGTCGCAGACGTTTTGCAGCAGCAGTCGCTTCACGT
TCGCTCGCGTATCGGTGATTCATTCTGCTAACCAGTAAGGCAACCCCGCCAGCCTAGCCGGGTCCTCAAC
GACAGGAGCACGATCATGCGCACCCGTGGGGCCGCCATGCCGGCGATAATGGCCTGCTTCTCGCCGAAAC
GTTTGGTGGCGGGACCAGTGACGAAGGCTTGAGCGAGGGCGTGCAAGATTCCGAATACCGCAAGCGACAG
GCCGATCATCGTCGCGCTCCAGCGAAAGCGGTCCTCGCCGAAAATGACCCAGAGCGCTGCCGGCACCTGT
CCTACGAGTTGCATGATAAAGAAGACAGTCATAAGTGCGGCGACGATAGTCATGCCCCGCGCCCACCGGA
AGGAGCTGACTGGGTTGAAGGCTCTCAAGGGCATCGGTCGAGATCCCGGTGCCTAATGAGTGAGCTAACT
TACATTAATTGCGTTGCGCTCACTGCCCGCTTTCCAGTCGGGAAACCTGTCGTGCCAGCTGCATTAATGA
ATCGGCCAACGCGCGGGGAGAGGCGGTTTGCGTATTGGGCGCCAGGGTGGTTTTTCTTTTCACCAGTGAG
ACGGGCAACAGCTGATTGCCCTTCACCGCCTGGCCCTGAGAGAGTTGCAGCAAGCGGTCCACGCTGGTTT
GCCCCAGCAGGCGAAAATCCTGTTTGATGGTGGTTAACGGCGGGATATAACATGAGCTGTCTTCGGTATC
GTCGTATCCCACTACCGAGATATCCGCACCAACGCGCAGCCCGGACTCGGTAATGGCGCGCATTGCGCCC
AGCGCCATCTGATCGTTGGCAACCAGCATCGCAGTGGGAACGATGCCCTCATTCAGCATTTGCATGGTTT
GTTGAAAACCGGACATGGCACTCCAGTCGCCTTCCCGTTCCGCTATCGGCTGAATTTGATTGCGAGTGAG
ATATTTATGCCAGCCAGCCAGACGCAGACGCGCCGAGACAGAACTTAATGGGCCCGCTAACAGCGCGATT
TGCTGGTGACCCAATGCGACCAGATGCTCCACGCCCAGTCGCGTACCGTCTTCATGGGAGAAAATAATAC
TGTTGATGGGTGTCTGGTCAGAGACATCAAGAAATAACGCCGGAACATTAGTGCAGGCAGCTTCCACAGC
AATGGCATCCTGGTCATCCAGCGGATAGTTAATGATCAGCCCACTGACGCGTTGCGCGAGAAGATTGTGC
ACCGCCGCTTTACAGGCTTCGACGCCGCTTCGTTCTACCATCGACACCACCACGCTGGCACCCAGTTGAT
CGGCGCGAGATTTAATCGCCGCGACAATTTGCGACGGCGCGTGCAGGGCCAGACTGGAGGTGGCAACGCC
AATCAGCAACGACTGTTTGCCCGCCAGTTGTTGTGCCACGCGGTTGGGAATGTAATTCAGCTCCGCCATC
GCCGCTTCCACTTTTTCCCGCGTTTTCGCAGAAACGTGGCTGGCCTGGTTCACCACGCGGGAAACGGTCT
GATAAGAGACACCGGCATACTCTGCGACATCGTATAACGTTACTGGTTTCACATTCACCACCCTGAATTG
ACTCTCTTCCGGGCGCTATCATGCCATACCGCGAAAGGTTTTGCGCCATTCGATGGTGTCCGGGATCTCG
ACGCTCTCCCTTATGCGACTCCTGCATTAGGAAGCAGCCCAGTAGTAGGTTGAGGCCGTTGAGCACCGCC
GCCGCAAGGAATGGTGCATGCAAGGAGATGGCGCCCAACAGTCCCCCGGCCACGGGGCCTGCCACCATAC
CCACGCCGAAACAAGCGCTCATGAGCCCGAAGTGGCGAGCCCGATCTTCCCCATCGGTGATGTCGGCGAT
ATAGGCGCCAGCAACCGCACCTGTGGCGCCGGTGATGCCGGCCACGATGCGTCCGGCGTAGAGGATCGAG
ATCTCGATCCCGCGAAATTAATACGACTCACTATAGGGGAATTGTGAGCGGATAACAATTCCCCTCTAGA
AATAATTTTGTTTAACTTTAAGAAGGAGATATACCATGAAGAAAACGGCAATAGCGATTGCCGTCGCGTT
AGCCGGATTTGCTACAGTTGCACAGGCGAGTCAGACGGATAACGGCGTAAACAGAAGTGGTTCAGAAGAT
CCAACCGTGTATTCTGCGACTTCGACCAAGAAATTACATAAGGAACCTGCAACTTTAATCAAAGCTATAG
ATGGTGATACTGTGAAGCTGATGTATAAAGGGCAGCCGATGACGTTCAGACTGCTTCTGGTTGATACACC
TGAGACAAAACACCCAAAAAAGGGGGTCGAAAAATATGGGCCGGAAGCAAGCGCGTTTACCAAAAAGATG
GTCGAAAACGCCAAAAAAATAGAGGTTGAGTTTGACAAAGGCCAGAGAACGGACAAGTATGGTCGCGGAT
TGGCGTATATCTACGCGGACGGTAAAATGGTTAACGAAGCGCTTGTGCGCCAAGGTCTGGCGAAGGTCGC
ATACGTCTACAAACCTAATAATACCCATGAGCAACACCTGAGAAAGTCAGAAGCCCAAGCGAAGAAAGAA
AAATTAAATATCTGGAGCGAAGACAATGCAGACTCGGGTCAAGCGGCCGCACTCGAGCACCACCACCACC
ACCACTGAGATCCGGCTGCTAACAAAGCCCGAAAGGAAGCTGAGTTGGCTGCTGCCACCGCTGAGCAATA
ACTAGCATAACCCCTTGGGGCCTCTAAACGGGTCTTGAGGGGTTTTTTGCTGAAAGGAGGAACTATATCC
GGAT
